>Addgene plasmid #145632 | pGBW-m4046903 | depositor full sequence | sequence record 287809 | Full Sequence
GATCTCGATCCCGCGAAATTAATACGACTCACTATAGGGGAATTGTGAGCGGATAACAATTCCCCTCTAG
AAATAATTTTGTTTAACTTTAAGAAGGAGACTCTTCTATGGGTTACATCAATGTATTTGCATTCCCATTC
ACGATTTATAGCCTGTTGCTGTGCCGCATGAACTCTCGTAACTACATCGCCCAAGTCGACGTGGTTAACT
TTAACCTTACAGAGAACCTGTACTTTCAAAGCTACCCGTATGACGTTCCTGATTATGCCTAACCGGCTTA
TCGGTCAGTTTCACCTGATTTACGTAAAAACCCGCTTCGGCGGGTTTTTGCTTTTGGAGGGGCAGAAAGA
TGAATGACTGTCCACGACGCTATACCCAAAAGAAATTGAGATCCTTTTTTTCTGCGCGTAATCTGCTGCT
TGCAAACAAAAAAACCACCGCTACCAGCGGTGGTTTGTTTGCCGGATCAAGAGCTACCAACTCTTTTTCC
GAAGGTAACTGGCTTCAGCAGAGCGCAGATACCAAATACTGTTCTTCTAGTGTAGCCGTAGTTAGGCCAC
CACTTCAAGAACTCTGTAGCACCGCCTACATACCTCGCTCTGCTAATCCTGTTACCAGTGGCTGCTGCCA
GTGGCGATAAGTCGTGTCTTACCGGGTTGGACTCAAGACGATAGTTACCGGATAAGGCGCAGCGGTCGGG
CTGAACGGGGGGTTCGTGCACACAGCCCAGCTTGGAGCGAACGACCTACACCGAACTGAGATACCTACAG
CGTGAGCTATGAGAAAGCGCCACGCTTCCCGAAGGGAGAAAGGCGGACAGGTATCCGGTAAGCGGCAGGG
TCGGAACAGGAGAGCGCACGAGGGAGCTTCCAGGGGGAAACGCCTGGTATCTTTATAGTCCTGTCGGGTT
TCGCCACCTCTGACTTGAGCGTCGATTTTTGTGATGCTCGTCAGGGGGGCGGAGCCTATGGAAATTGATC
GGGCACGTAAGAGGTTCCAACTTTCACCATAATGAAATAAGATCACTACCGGGCGTATTTTTTGAGTTAT
CGAGATTTTCAGGAGCTAAGGAAGCTAAAATGGAGAAAAAAATCACTGGATATACCACCGTTGATATATC
CCAATGGCATCGTAAAGAACATTTTGAGGCATTTCAGTCAGTTGCTCAATGTACCTATAACCAGACCGTT
CAGCTGGATATTACGGCCTTTTTAAAGACCGTAAAGAAAAATAAGCACAAGTTTTATCCGGCCTTTATTC
ACATTCTTGCCCGCCTGATGAATGCTCATCCGGAATTTCGTATGGCAATGAAAGACGGTGAGCTGGTGAT
ATGGGATAGTGTTCACCCTTGTTACACCGTTTTCCATGAGCAAACTGAAACGTTTTCATCGCTCTGGAGT
GAATACCACGACGATTTCCGGCAGTTTCTACACATATATTCGCAAGATGTGGCGTGTTACGGTGAAAACC
TGGCCTATTTCCCTAAAGGGTTTATTGAGAATATGTTTTTCGTTTCAGCCAATCCCTGGGTGAGTTTCAC
CAGTTTTGATTTAAACGTGGCCAATATGGACAACTTCTTCGCCCCCGTTTTCACCATGGGCAAATATTAT
ACGCAAGGCGACAAGGTGCTGATGCCGCTGGCGATTCAGGTTCATCATGCCGTTTGTGATGGCTTCCATG
TCGGCAGAATGCTTAATGAATTACAACAGTACTGCGATGAGTGGCAGGGCGGGGCGTAATTTGATATCGA
GCTCGCTTGGACTCCTGTTGATAGATCCAGTAATGACCTCAGAACTCCATCTGGATTTGTTCAGAACGCT
CGGTTGCCGCCGGGCGTTTTTTATTGGT
Features (pLannotate 1.2.2; 7 found; start..end, strand, type, name):
     20..38      +  promoter       T7 promoter: promoter for bacteriophage T7 RNA polymerase
     39..63      +  protein_bind   lac operator: The lac repressor binds to the lac operator to inhibit transcription in E. coli. This inhibition can be relieved by adding lactose or isopropyl-β-D-thiogalactopyranoside (IPTG). lac repressor encoded by lacI
     78..100     +  RBS            RBS: efficient ribosome binding site from bacteriophage T7 gene 10 (Olins and Rangwala, 1989)
    386..974     +  rep_origin     ori: high-copy-number ColE1/pMB1/pBR322/pUC origin of replication
    982..1079    +  promoter       cat promoter: promoter of the E. coli cat gene encoding chloramphenicol acetyltransferase
   1080..1736    +  CDS            cat: CAT_ECOLX - Experimental evidence at protein level: Swiss-Prot protein existence level 1. This enzyme is an effector of chloramphenicol resistance in bacteria. From Escherichia coli. This protein is used as a marker in many commonly used cloning vectors, such as pACYC184.
   1810..1844    +  terminator     lambda t0 terminator: minimal transcription terminator from phage lambda (Scholtissek and Grosse, 1987)
