[The description below was written by a language model from this plasmid's Addgene catalogue record and pLannotate feature annotations shown in this document.]
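Description:
pGBW-m4046903 is a very compact bacterial expression plasmid (about 1.8 kb in the full sequence record) built on a minimal synthetic backbone of roughly 1.5 kb. That backbone consists essentially of a high-copy ColE1/pUC-type origin of replication and a chloramphenicol acetyltransferase (cat) gene driven by its own cat promoter. It is propagated in E. coli under chloramphenicol selection. A lambda t0 terminator lies downstream of the resistance cassette.

The payload is the SARS-CoV-2 ORF10 coding sequence, a short insert of about 110 bp that has been recoded for E. coli codon usage. Expression is controlled by a T7 promoter followed immediately by a lac operator and the strong ribosome binding site from phage T7 gene 10. Transcription therefore requires a host supplying T7 RNA polymerase. It can be held off by lac repressor and induced with IPTG or lactose, but no lacI gene is annotated on the plasmid, so repressor would have to come from the host. According to the catalogue entry, the backbone contributes a C-terminal TEV protease cleavage site followed by an HA epitope tag, which allows immunodetection or capture of the fusion and later removal of the tag.

The automated feature table does not annotate the ORF10 coding region, the TEV site or the HA tag. These presumably lie in the unannotated stretch between the RBS and the origin, though the table does not confirm this. The plasmid is intended for recombinant production of the ORF10 protein in bacteria, and the record does not state the cloning method.
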