Addgene plasmid #145632: pGBW-m4046903
Purpose: Bacterial Expression plasmid for SARS-CoV-2 ORF10 protein
Depositing lab: Ginkgo Bioworks & Benjie Chen. Depositing organization: Ginkgo Bioworks.
Backbone
  Vector backbone: ori-013 - marker | cmR
  Backbone size w/o insert (bp): 1462
  Vector type: Bacterial Expression
Growth in bacteria
  Bacterial resistance: Chloramphenicol, 25 μg/mL
  Growth temperature: 30°C
  Growth strain: DH5alpha
  Copy number: High Copy
Gene/Insert
  Gene/Insert name: SARS-CoV-2 ORF10 protein
  Species: Escherichia coli str. K-12 substr. MG1655; Severe acute respiratory syndrome coronavirus 2
  Insert size (bp): 110
  Mutation: Escherichia coli recode 1
  Entrez Gene: ORF10 (a.k.a. GU280_gp11)
  Promoter: Promoter | pT7 ; Operator | lacO ; RBS | T7_rbs ; Start Codon | ATG
  Tag / fusion protein: Cleavable TEV;HA (C terminal on backbone)
  Cloning method: Unknown
Resource information
  A portion of this plasmid was derived from a plasmid made by: GinkgoBioworks
Depositor comments: NCBI Reference Sequence: YP_009725255.1
How to cite: pGBW-m4046903 was a gift from Ginkgo Bioworks & Benjie Chen (Addgene plasmid # 145632 ; http://n2t.net/addgene:145632 ; RRID:Addgene_145632)
